>Addgene plasmid #131703 | Thy1.1-GFP | addgene full sequence | sequence record 258449 | Addgene NGS Result
TAGTTATTAATAGTAATCAATTACGGGGTCATTAGTTCATAGCCCATATATGGAGTTCCGCGTTACATAA
CTTACGGTAAATGGCCCGCCTGGCTGACCGCCCAACGACCCCCGCCCATTGACGTCAATAATGACGTATG
TTCCCATAGTAACGCCAATAGGGACTTTCCATTGACGTCAATGGGTGGAGTATTTACGGTAAACTGCCCA
CTTGGCAGTACATCAAGTGTATCATATGCCAAGTACGCCCCCTATTGACGTCAATGACGGTAAATGGCCC
GCCTGGCATTATGCCCAGTACATGACCTTATGGGACTTTCCTACTTGGCAGTACATCTACGTATTAGTCA
TCGCTATTACCATGGTGATGCGGTTTTGGCAGTACATCAATGGGCGTGGATAGCGGTTTGACTCACGGGG
ATTTCCAAGTCTCCACCCCATTGACGTCAATGGGAGTTTGTTTTGGCACCAAAATCAACGGGACTTTCCA
AAATGTCGTAACAACTCCGCCCCATTGACGCAAATGGGCGGTAGGCGTGTACGGTGGGAGGTCTATATAA
GCAGAGCTGGTTTAGTGAACCGTCAGATCCGATGGGTATGAACCCAGCCATCAGCGTCGCTCTCCTGCTC
TCAGTCTTGCAGGTGTCCCGAGGGCAGAAGGTGACCAGCCTGACAGCCTGCCTGGTGAACCAAAACCTTC
GCCTGGACTGCCGCCATGAGAATAACACCAAGGATAACTCCATCCAGCATGAGTTCAGCCTGACCCGAGA
GAAGAGGAAGCACGTGCTCTCAGGCACCCTTGGGATACCCGAGCACACGTACCGCTCCCGCGTCACCCTC
TCCAACCAGCCCTATATCAAGGTCCTTACCCTAGCCAACTTCACCACCAAGGATGAGGGCGACTACTTTT
GTGAGCTTCGCGTCTCGGGCGCGAATCCCATGAGCTCCAATAAAAGTATCAGTGTGTATAGAGACAAGCT
GGTCAAGTGTGGCGGCATAAGCCTGCTGGTTCAGAACACATCCTGGATGCTGCTGCTGCTGCTTTCCCTC
TCCCTCCTCCAAGCCCTGGACTTCATTTCTCTGAACTTCGACCTTCTTAAGCTTGCCGGAGACGTCGAGT
CCAACCCTGGGCCCTTGGGAATTCCAATGGTGAGCAAGGGCGAGGAGCTGTTCACCGGGGTGGTGCCCAT
CCTGGTCGAGCTGGACGGCGACGTAAACGGCCACAAGTTCAGCGTGTCCGGCGAGGGCGAGGGCGATGCC
ACCTACGGCAAGCTGACCCTGAAGTTCATCTGCACCACCGGCAAGCTGCCCGTGCCCTGGCCCACCCTCG
TGACCACCCTGACCTACGGCGTGCAGTGCTTCAGCCGCTACCCCGACCACATGAAGCAGCACGACTTCTT
CAAGTCCGCCATGCCCGAAGGCTACGTCCAGGAGCGCACCATCTTCTTCAAGGACGACGGCAACTACAAG
ACCCGCGCCGAGGTGAAGTTCGAGGGCGACACCCTGGTGAACCGCATCGAGCTGAAGGGCATCGACTTCA
AGGAGGACGGCAACATCCTGGGGCACAAGCTGGAGTACAACTACAACAGCCACAACGTCTATATCATGGC
CGACAAGCAGAAGAACGGCATCAAGGTGAACTTCAAGATCCGCCACAACATCGAGGACGGCAGCGTGCAG
CTCGCCGACCACTACCAGCAGAACACCCCCATCGGCGACGGCCCCGTGCTGCTGCCCGACAACCACTACC
TGAGCACCCAGTCCGCCCTGAGCAAAGACCCCAACGAGAAGCGCGATCACATGGTCCTGCTGGAGTTCGT
GACCGCCGCCGGGATCACTCTCGGCATGGACGAGCTGTACAAGTAAGGGATCCACCGGATCTAGATAACT
GATCATAATCAGCCATACCACATTTGTAGAGGTTTTACTTGCTTTAAAAAACCTCCCACACCTCCCCCTG
AACCTGAAACATAAAATGAATGCAATTGTTGTTGTTAACTTGTTTATTGCAGCTTATAATGGTTACAAAT
AAAGCAATAGCATCACAAATTTCACAAATAAAGCATTTTTTTCACTGCATTCTAGTTGTGGTTTGTCCAA
ACTCATCAATGTATCTTAACGCGTAAATTGTAAGCGTTAATATTTTGTTAAAATTCGCGTTAAATTTTTG
TTAAATCAGCTCATTTTTTAACCAATAGGCCGAAATCGGCAAAATCCCTTATAAATCAAAAGAATAGACC
GAGATAGGGT
[37 nt withheld, positions 2251-2287]
AAAGAACGTGGACTCCAACGTCAAAGG
[49 nt withheld, positions 2315-2363]
T
[91 nt withheld, positions 2365-2455]
G
[124 nt withheld, positions 2457-2580]
CAGGTGGCACTTTTCGGGGAAATGTGCGCGGAACCCCTATTTGTTTATTTTTCTAAATACATTCAAATAT
GTATCCGCTCATGAGACAATAACCCTGATAAATGCTTCAATAATATTGAAAAAGGAAGAGTCCTGAGGCG
GAAAGAACCAGCTGTGGAATGTGTGTCAGTTAGGGTGTGGAAAGTCCCCAGGCTCCCCAGCAGGCAGAAG
TATGCAAAGCATGCATCTCAATTAGTCAGCAACCAGGTGTGGAAAGTCCCCAGGCTCCCCAGCAGGCAGA
AGTATGCAAAGCATGCATCTCAATTAGTCAGCAACCATAGTCCCGCCCCTAACTCCGCCCATCCCGCCCC
TAACTCCGCCCAGTTCCGCCCATTCTCCGCCCCATGGCTGACTAATTTTTTTTATTTATGCAGAGGCCGA
GGCCGCCTCGGCCTCTGAGCTATTCCAGAAGTAGTGAGGAGGCTTTTTTGGAGGCCTAGGCTTTTGCAAA
GATCGATCAAGAGACAGGATGAGGATCGTTTCGCATGATTGAACAAGATGGATTGCACGCAGGTTCTCCG
GCCGCTTGGGTGGAGAGGCTATTCGGCTATGACTGGGCACAACAGACAATCGGCTGCTCTGATGCCGCCG
TGTTCCGGCTGTCAGCGCAGGGGCGCCCGGTTCTTTTTGTCAAGACCGACCTGTCCGGTGCCCTGAATGA
ACTGCAAGACGAGGCAGCGCGGCTATCGTGGCTGGCCACGACGGGCGTTCCTTGCGCAGCTGTGCTCGAC
GTTGTCACTGAAGCGGGAAGGGACTGGCTGCTATTGGGCGAAGTGCCGGGGCAGGATCTCCTGTCATCTC
ACCTTGCTCCTGCCGAGAAAGTATCCATCATGGCTGATGCAATGCGGCGGCTGCATACGCTTGATCCGGC
TACCTGCCCATTCGACCACCAAGCGAAACATCGCATCGAGCGAGCACGTACTCGGATGGAAGCCGGTCTT
GTCGATCAGGATGATCTGGACGAAGAGCATCAGGGGCTCGCGCCAGCCGAACTGTTCGCCAGGCTCAAGG
CGAGCATGCCCGACGGCGAGGATCTCGTCGTGACCCATGGCGATGCCTGCTTGCCGAATATCATGGTGGA
AAATGGCCGCTTTTCTGGATTCATCGACTGTGGCCGGCTGGGTGTGGCGGACCGCTATCAGGACATAGCG
TTGGCTACCCGTGATATTGCTGAAGAGCTTGGCGGCGAATGGGCTGACCGCTTCCTCGTGCTTTACGGTA
TCGCCGCTCCCGATTCGCAGCGCATCGCCTTCTATCGCCTTCTTGACGAGTTCTTCTGAGCGGGACTCTG
GGGTTCGAAATGACCGACCAAGCGACGCCCAACCTGCCATCACGAGATTTCGATTCCACCGCCGCCTTCT
ATGAAAGGTTGGGCTTCGGAATCGTTTTCCGGGACGCCGGCTGGATGATCCTCCAGCGCGGGGATCTCAT
GCTGGAGTTCTTCGCCCACCCTAGGGGGAGGCTAACTGAAACACGGAAGGAGACAATACCGGAAGGAACC
CGCGCTATGACGGCAATAAAAAGACAGAATAAAACGCACGGTGTTGGGTCGTTTGTTCATAAACGCGGGG
TTCGGTCCCAGGGCTGGCACTCTGTCGATACCCCACCGAGACCCCATTGGGGCCAATACGCCCGCGTTTC
TTCCTTTTCCCCACCCCACCCCCCAAGTTCGGGTGAAGGCCCAGGGCTCGCAGCCAACGTCGGGGCGGCA
GGCCCTGCCATAGCCTCAGGTTACTCATATATACTTTAGATTGATTTAAAACTTCATTTTTAATTTAAAA
AAATCTAGGTGAAGATCCTTTTTGATAATCTCATGACCAAAATCCCTTAACGTGAGTTTTCGTTCCACTG
AGCGTCAGACCCCGTAGAAAAGATCAAAGGATCTTCTTGAGATCCTTTTTTTCTGCGCGTAATCTGCTGC
TTGCAAACAAAAAAACCACCGCTACCAGCGGTGGTTTGTTTGCCGGATCAAGAGCTACCAACTCTTTTTC
CGAAGGTAACTGGCTTCAGCAGAGCGCAGATACCAAATACTGTTCTTCTAGTGTAGCCGTAGTTAGGCCA
CCACTTCAAGAACTCTGTAGCACCGCCTACATACCTCGCTCTGCTAATCCTGTTACCAGTGGCTGCTGCC
AGTGGCGATAAGTCGTGTCTTACCGGGTTGGACTCAAGACGATAGTTACCGGATAAGGCGCAGCGGTCGG
GCTGAACGGGGGGTTCGTGCACACAGCCCAGCTTGGAGCGAACGACCTACACCGAACTGAGATACCTACA
GCGTGAGCTATGAGAAAGCGCCACGCTTCCCGAAGGGAGAAAGGCGGACAGGTATCCGGTAAGCGGCAGG
GTCGGAACAGGAGAGCGCACGAGGGAGCTTCCAGGGGGAAACGCCTGGTATCTTTATAGTCCTGTCGGGT
TTCGCCACCTCTGACTTGAGCGTCGATTTTTGTGATGCTCGTCAGGGGGGCGGAGCCTATGGAAAAACGC
CAGCAACGCGGCCTTTTTACGGTTCCTGGCCTTTTGCTGGCCTTTTGCTCACATGTTCTTTCCTGCGTTA
TCCCCTGATTCTGTGGATAACCGTATTACCGCCATGCAT
Features (pLannotate 1.2.2; 14 found; start..end, strand, type, name):
     61..364     +  enhancer       CMV enhancer: human cytomegalovirus immediate early enhancer
    365..568     +  promoter       CMV promoter: human cytomegalovirus (CMV) immediate early promoter
    598..1083    +  CDS            Thy1.1: mouse GPI-anchored cell surface glycoprotein of the immunoglobulin superfamily This allele of Thy1 is also known as CD90.1.
   1147..1866    +  CDS            EGFP: the original enhanced GFP (Yang et al., 1996) mammalian codon-optimized
   1890..1974    +  CDS            large T antigen (fragment): large T antigen from SV40 (simian virus 40)
   1997..2118    +  polyA_signal   SV40 poly(A) signal: SV40 polyadenylation signal
   2152..2580    -  rep_origin     f1 ori (sequence partly withheld): f1 bacteriophage origin of replication; arrow indicates direction of (+) strand synthesis
   2607..2711    +  promoter       AmpR promoter: bla
   2713..3070    +  promoter       SV40 promoter: SV40 enhancer and early promoter
   3105..3899    +  CDS            NeoR/KanR: aminoglycoside phosphotransferase from Tn5; aph(3')-II (or nptII); confers resistance to neomycin, kanamycin, and G418 (Geneticin®)
   3920..4072    +  CDS            ble (fragment): BLE_KLEPN - Experimental evidence at protein level: Swiss-Prot protein existence level 1. Binding protein with a strong affinity to the bleomycin family of antibiotics. Binds to CL990; an antimitotic-antibiotic compound. From Klebsiella pneumoniae.
   4131..4178    +  polyA_signal   HSV TK poly(A) signal: herpes simplex virus thymidine kinase polyadenylation signal (Cole and Stacy, 1985)
   4269..4285    -  polyA_signal   bGH poly(A) signal (fragment): bovine growth hormone polyadenylation signal
   4507..5095    +  rep_origin     ori: high-copy-number ColE1/pMB1/pBR322/pUC origin of replication
