[The description below was written by a language model from this plasmid's Addgene catalogue record and pLannotate feature annotations shown in this document.]
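Description:
Thy1.1-GFP is a 5.2 kb mammalian expression plasmid built on a pCMV backbone, designed to mark transfected cells with both a surface antigen and a fluorescent reporter. The human cytomegalovirus immediate-early enhancer and promoter drive a single 1.27 kb open reading frame, cloned between EcoRI and BamHI sites. This insert consists of mouse Thy1.1 (the CD90.1 allele of the GPI-anchored Thy1 glycoprotein), followed by a P2A site and EGFP. The P2A element is stated in the catalogue entry but not annotated in the feature table; it presumably occupies the short gap between the Thy1.1 and EGFP coding regions. It causes ribosomal skipping during translation, so the two proteins are produced separately from one transcript. Transcripts are terminated by an SV40 polyadenylation signal.

The rest of the plasmid has the layout of a standard kanamycin-resistant mammalian vector. A high-copy ColE1/pUC-type origin supports replication in E. coli, and an f1 origin is also present. The Tn5 NeoR/KanR gene sits behind tandem bacterial (bla) and SV40 early promoters and is followed by an HSV TK polyadenylation signal. It therefore confers kanamycin resistance in bacteria and could in principle allow G418 selection in mammalian cells. The short annotated fragments of SV40 large T antigen, ble and the bGH poly(A) signal appear to be backbone remnants rather than functional parts.

According to the record, the plasmid is used to enrich pure populations of transfected cells. Thy1.1 displayed on the cell surface provides a handle for antibody-based separation, while GFP gives a direct fluorescent readout of expression in the same cells.
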