Addgene plasmid #131703: Thy1.1-GFP
Purpose: encodes Thy1.1 followed by a P2A site and GFP for enriching pure populations of transfected cells
Depositing lab: Britt Glaunsinger. Depositing organization: University of California, Berkeley. Publication: Changes in mRNA abundance drive shuttling of RNA binding proteins, linking cytoplasmic RNA degradation to transcription. Gilbertson S, Federspiel JD, Hartenian E, Cristea IM, Glaunsinger B. Elife. 2018 Oct 3;7. pii: 37663. doi: 10.7554/eLife.37663. PubMed 30281021.
Backbone
  Vector backbone: pCMV
  Total vector size (bp): 5209
  Vector type: Mammalian Expression
Growth in bacteria
  Bacterial resistance: Kanamycin, 50 μg/mL
  Growth temperature: 37°C
  Growth strain: DH5alpha
  Copy number: Unknown
Gene/Insert
  Gene/Insert name: Thy1.1-GFP (alt name: CD90.1)
  Insert size (bp): 1272
  Promoter: CMV
  Cloning method: Restriction Enzyme; 5′ cloning site EcoRI (not destroyed); 3′ cloning site BamHI (not destroyed)
  Sequencing primers: 5′ CGCAAATGGGCGGTAGGCGTG; 3′ aaaatttaacgcgaattttaacaaa
Terms and licenses: Academic/Nonprofit Terms; Industry Terms: Not Available to Industry
How to cite: Thy1.1-GFP was a gift from Britt Glaunsinger (Addgene plasmid # 131703 ; http://n2t.net/addgene:131703 ; RRID:Addgene_131703)
